>Addgene plasmid #37435 | pB-actin 6bE6 | addgene partial sequence | sequence record 50814 | Amp-R 5'-ATAATACCGCGCCACATAGC-3'
TGCACCCAACTGATCTTCAGCATCTTTTACTTTCACCAGCGTTTCTGGGTGAGCAAAAACAGGAAGGCAA
AATGCCGCAAAAAAGGGAATAAGGGCGACACGGAAATGTTGAATACTCATACTCTTCCTTTTTCAATATT
ATTGAAGCATTTATCAGGGTTATTGTCTCATGAGCGGATACATATTTGAATGTATTTAGAAAAATAAACA
AATAGGGGTTCCGCGCACATTTCCCCGAAAAGTGCCACCTGACGTCTAAGAAACCATTATTATCATGACA
TTAACCTATAAAAATAGGCGTATCACGAGGCCCTTTCTTATCATCGAATTCCGACTTTCAAACAGCCTTT
GGACTCAGGCCTTGGGGACATTCCAGGGGACCCTTTACCAGGGAGGGGCAGTGTGAGGCAGGAGGCAGGG
CTGCCGCCTCAGGGACCCTGAGCCTAGAGTCCTTCCCACCGCATTTGGGGACTTGAGCACTTCACCAGTC
CTGACTCAGTTTCCTAGTCTGTGAATGGGGGTGTGTCTCCTGGAATGTTG
