>Addgene plasmid #37435 | pB-actin 6bE6 | addgene partial sequence | sequence record 50816 | pB-actin-3 5'-TCG GCC ACA TTG TGA ACT-3'
CTTCACCGTTCCAGTTTTTAAATCCTGAGTAGCTTATCGATGATAAGCTGTCAAACATGAGAATTCCAAG
CTTTTAGGGTAACATGTCTTCCATGCATGTTGTCCAGCAGTGTAGGCAGCGACCCTTCCACGTACAATTT
AGCTTTATGAACCGCGCCTTGGTTAGTATATGTTTTACCTTTTCTACTTCACACAGCGGTTTGTGACACA
GGTAGCACCGAATTAGCACGTCTAAGATGTCTTGTTTAGTTTCTTCTTCAACTGTTGTTGCATATCCAGC
ATAATCAAAGTGTCTATATTGGTTTATTTTTCCATGAAATTCTAGGCAGCACGCGCAGGCTGCATATGGA
TAGCCGCCTCGAAACAGGACCTTTAGGTGTTTATATGCATATGAATAAATCTCTGCTGTGGTCAGTGCAT
TCTTGCAAAACACACAATTAATTTGCAACGTATGCATAGATAGATTAAACGTCTTGCACAACTGGTCTAT
GGTCGTTGCAGACGTGGAGGCATTTGCACTTTCCATGTCGACTGATCCTGCGAGAATAGCCGGGCGCGCT
GTGAGCCGAAGTCGCCCCCGCCCTGGCCACTTCCGGCGCGCCGAGTCCTTAGGCCGCCAGGGGGCGCCGG
CGCGCGCCCAGATTGGGGACAAAGGAAGCCGGGCCGGCCGCGTTATTACCATAAAAGGCAAACACTGGTC
GGAGGCGTCCCCGCGGCGCGCGGCAGGAAGCCAGG
