[The description below was written by a language model from this plasmid's Addgene catalogue record.]
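Description:
pB-actin 6bE6 is a mammalian expression plasmid built on the pB-actin backbone (about 7.5 kb), carrying the E6 open reading frame of human papillomavirus type 6b, a low-risk mucosal HPV type. The 453 bp insert was placed between SalI and HindIII sites, both of which were preserved, giving a total size of roughly 7.95 kb. Expression of E6 is driven by the human β-actin promoter, a strong constitutive cellular promoter that supports expression in a broad range of mammalian cell types. No epitope tag, fusion partner or reporter is listed, so the protein appears to be expressed in untagged form, although the record does not say so explicitly.

In bacteria the plasmid is selected with ampicillin and is described as low copy. The record does not name the origin of replication, any polyadenylation signal, or any mammalian selection marker, and no feature table is available to confirm other backbone elements.

The associated publication concerns activation of cap-dependent translation by mucosal HPV E6 proteins and the dependence of this activity on the E6 surface that binds LXXLL motifs in cellular partner proteins. The construct is therefore suited to transfection-based studies of HPV6b E6 function in mammalian cells, for example comparing a low-risk E6 protein with its high-risk counterparts in their effects on translational control and host protein interactions.
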