Addgene plasmid #37435: pB-actin 6bE6
Depositing lab: Karl Munger. Depositing organization: Brigham and Women's Hospital. Publication: Activation of cap dependent translation by mucosal Human Papillomavirus E6 proteins is dependent on the integrity of the LXXLL binding motif. Spangle J, Ghosh-Choudhury N, Munger K. J Virol. 2012 May 2. 10.1128/JVI.00487-12 PubMed 22553330.
Backbone
  Vector backbone: pB-actin
  Backbone size w/o insert (bp): 7500
  Total vector size (bp): 7953
  Vector type: Mammalian Expression
Growth in bacteria
  Bacterial resistance: Ampicillin, 100 μg/mL
  Growth temperature: 37°C
  Growth strain: DH5alpha
  Copy number: Low Copy
Gene/Insert
  Gene/Insert name: HPV 6bE6 (alt names: E6; HPV6bgp1)
  Species: HPV
  Insert size (bp): 453
  GenBank ID: NC_001355 NP_040296.1
  Entrez Gene: E6 (a.k.a. HPV6bgp1)
  Promoter: Human B-actin
  Cloning method: Restriction Enzyme; 5′ cloning site SalI (not destroyed); 3′ cloning site HindIII (not destroyed)
  Sequencing primers: 5′ 6bE6 fwd; 3′ Bactin 3' MCS seq110rev
Terms and licenses: Academic/Nonprofit Terms; Industry Terms: Not Available to Industry
How to cite: pB-actin 6bE6 was a gift from Karl Munger (Addgene plasmid # 37435 ; http://n2t.net/addgene:37435 ; RRID:Addgene_37435)
